>Addgene plasmid #79150 | pC001 - huLshC2C2-MBP for bacterial expression | addgene full sequence | sequence record 181819 | Addgene NGS Result
TGCCAGCTGCATTAATGAATCGGCCAACGCGCGGGGAGAGGCGGTTTGCGTATTGGGCGCCAGGGTGGTT
TTTCTTTTCACCAGTGAGACGGGCAACAGCTGATTGCCCTTCACCGCCTGGCCCTGAGAGAGTTGCAGCA
AGCGGTCCACGCTGGTTTGCCCCAGCAGGCGAAAATCCTGTTTGATGGTGGTTAACGGCGGGATATAACA
TGAGCTGTCTTCGGTATCGTCGTATCCCACTACCGAGATATCCGCACCAACGCGCAGCCCGGACTCGGTA
ATGGCGCGCATTGCGCCCAGCGCCATCTGATCGTTGGCAACCAGCATCGCAGTGGGAACGATGCCCTCAT
TCAGCATTTGCATGGTTTGTTGAAAACCGGACATGGCACTCCAGTCGCCTTCCCGTTCCGCTATCGGCTG
AATTTGATTGCGAGTGAGATATTTATGCCAGCCAGCCAGACGCAGACGCGCCGAGACAGAACTTAATGGG
CCCGCTAACAGCGCGATTTGCTGGTGACCCAATGCGACCAGATGCTCCACGCCCAGTCGCGTACCGTCTT
CATGGGAGAAAATAATACTGTTGATGGGTGTCTGGTCAGAGACATCAAGAAATAACGCCGGAACATTAGT
GCAGGCAGCTTCCACAGCAATGGCATCCTGGTCATCCAGCGGATAGTTAATGATCAGCCCACTGACGCGT
TGCGCGAGAAGATTGTGCACCGCCGCTTTACAGGCTTCGACGCCGCTTCGTTCTACCATCGACACCACCA
CGCTGGCACCCAGTTGATCGGCGCGAGATTTAATCGCCGCGACAATTTGCGACGGCGCGTGCAGGGCCAG
ACTGGAGGTGGCAACGCCAATCAGCAACGACTGTTTGCCCGCCAGTTGTTGTGCCACGCGGTTGGGAATG
TAATTCAGCTCCGCCATCGCCGCTTCCACTTTTTCCCGCGTTTTCGCAGAAACGTGGCTGGCCTGGTTCA
CCACGCGGGAAACGGTCTGATAAGAGACACCGGCATACTCTGCGACATCGTATAACGTTACTGGTTTCAC
ATTCACCACCCTGAATTGACTCTCTTCCGGGCGCTATCATGCCATACCGCGAAAGGTTTTGCGCCATTCG
ATGGTGTCCGGGATCTCGACGCTCTCCCTTATGCGACTCCTGCATTAGGAAGCAGCCCAGTAGTAGGTTG
AGGCCGTTGAGCACCGCCGCCGCAAGGAATGGTGCATGCAAGGAGATGGCGCCCAACAGTCCCCCGGCCA
CGGGGCCTGCCACCATACCCACGCCGAAACAAGCGCTCATGAGCCCGAAGTGGCGAGCCCGATCTTCCCC
ATCGGTGATGTCGGCGATATAGGCGCCAGCAACCGCACCTGTGGCGCCGGTGATGCCGGCCACGATGCGT
CCGGCGTAGAGGATCGAGATCTCGATCCCGCGAAATTAATACGACTCACTATAGGGGAATTGTGAGCGGA
TAACAATTCCCCTCTAGAAATAATTTTGTTTAACTTTAAGAAGGAGATATACATATGGGTCATCATCATC
ACCATCACAAAATCGAAGAAGGCAAACTGGTTATTTGGATCAATGGCGATAAAGGCTATAATGGTCTGGC
AGAAGTTGGCAAAAAATTCGAAAAAGATACCGGCATTAAAGTGACCGTTGAACATCCGGATAAACTGGAA
GAAAAATTTCCGCAGGTTGCAGCAACCGGTGATGGTCCGGATATTATCTTTTGGGCACATGATCGTTTTG
GTGGTTATGCACAGAGCGGTCTGCTGGCAGAAATTACACCGGATAAAGCATTTCAGGACAAACTGTATCC
GTTTACCTGGGATGCAGTTCGCTATAACGGTAAACTGATTGCATATCCGATTGCAGTTGAAGCACTGAGC
CTGATCTATAACAAAGATCTGCTGCCGAATCCGCCTAAAACCTGGGAAGAAATTCCGGCACTGGATAAAG
AACTGAAAGCAAAAGGTAAAAGCGCACTGATGTTTAATCTGCAAGAACCGTATTTTACCTGGCCTCTGAT
TGCAGCAGATGGTGGCTATGCATTCAAATATGAAAACGGCAAATATGATATCAAAGACGTGGGTGTTGAT
AATGCGGGTGCAAAAGCCGGTCTGACCTTTCTGGTTGATCTGATTAAAAACAAACACATGAACGCCGATA
CCGATTATAGCATTGCAGAAGCAGCATTTAACAAAGGTGAAACCGCAATGACAATTAATGGTCCGTGGGC
ATGGTCAAATATTGATACCAGCAAAGTGAATTATGGTGTTACCGTTCTGCCGACATTTAAAGGTCAGCCG
AGCAAACCGTTTGTTGGTGTTCTGAGCGCAGGTATTAATGCAGCAAGCCCGAACAAAGAACTGGCAAAAG
AATTTCTGGAAAACTATCTGCTGACCGATGAAGGTCTGGAAGCAGTGAATAAAGATAAACCGCTGGGTGC
AGTTGCACTGAAAAGCTATGAAGAAGAACTGGTTAAAGATCCGCGTATTGCAGCCACCATGGAAAATGCA
CAGAAAGGCGAAATTATGCCGAATATTCCGCAGATGAGCGCATTTTGGTATGCCGTTCGTACCGCAGTGA
TTAATGCCGCATCAGGTCGTCAGACCGTTGATGAAGCCCTGAAAGATGCCCAGACCGGTGCAAGCACCGG
ATCCCTGGTTCCGCGTGGTAGCGCTAGCGAAAATCTGTATTTTCAGGGAATGGGGAACCTGTTCGGACAC
AAGCGGTGGTACGAGGTGCGAGATAAGAAAGACTTCAAGATCAAGCGAAAGGTGAAAGTCAAGCGGAATT
ATGACGGGAACAAGTACATTCTGAACATCAACGAAAACAACAACAAAGAGAAGATCGACAACAACAAGTT
CATCAGAAAGTACATCAACTACAAGAAAAACGATAATATTCTGAAGGAGTTCACTAGGAAATTTCATGCA
GGAAATATCCTGTTCAAACTGAAGGGCAAAGAAGGGATCATTAGAATTGAGAATAACGACGACTTCCTGG
AGACAGAGGAAGTGGTGCTGTATATCGAGGCCTACGGCAAGAGCGAGAAGCTGAAAGCACTGGGGATCAC
AAAGAAAAAGATCATTGACGAGGCCATCAGGCAGGGCATTACTAAGGACGATAAAAAGATCGAGATCAAG
CGACAGGAGAACGAGGAAGAGATCGAAATTGACATCCGGGATGAGTACACTAATAAGACCCTGAACGACT
GCTCCATCATTCTGCGCATCATTGAAAACGATGAACTGGAGACAAAGAAGAGCATCTACGAGATCTTCAA
GAACATCAATATGAGCCTGTATAAGATCATCGAGAAGATCATCGAAAACGAGACAGAAAAGGTGTTTGAA
AATAGATACTACGAAGAGCACCTGAGGGAGAAGCTGCTGAAAGACGATAAGATTGACGTGATCCTGACCA
ACTTCATGGAAATCCGGGAGAAGATCAAGTCTAATCTGGAGATCCTGGGCTTCGTGAAGTTTTACCTGAA
CGTCGGCGGGGACAAAAAGAAAAGTAAAAATAAGAAAATGCTGGTGGAAAAGATTCTGAACATCAATGTG
GATCTGACCGTCGAGGACATTGCCGATTTCGTGATCAAGGAGCTGGAATTTTGGAACATCACAAAGCGCA
TTGAGAAAGTGAAGAAAGTCAATAACGAGTTCCTGGAGAAGCGGAGAAATCGGACATACATCAAGTCCTA
TGTGCTGCTGGACAAGCACGAAAAGTTTAAAATCGAGAGAGAAAACAAGAAGGATAAGATCGTGAAGTTC
TTTGTCGAGAACATTAAGAACAACTCTATCAAGGAAAAGATTGAGAAGATCCTGGCTGAGTTCAAGATCG
ACGAGCTGATTAAGAAACTGGAGAAGGAACTGAAGAAAGGGAACTGTGATACCGAGATCTTCGGAATCTT
TAAGAAGCATTACAAGGTGAACTTCGACAGCAAGAAATTTTCCAAGAAATCTGATGAAGAGAAGGAGCTG
TATAAGATCATCTACAGATACCTGAAGGGCAGAATTGAAAAAATCCTGGTGAACGAGCAGAAGGTCAGAC
TGAAGAAAATGGAGAAGATCGAGATCGAAAAGATTCTGAATGAAAGTATCCTGTCAGAGAAAATTCTGAA
GAGAGTGAAACAGTATACACTGGAGCACATTATGTACCTGGGGAAGCTGAGGCATAACGACATCGATATG
ACCACAGTGAATACTGACGATTTCAGCCGCCTGCACGCCAAGGAAGAGCTGGACCTGGAACTGATCACCT
TCTTTGCCAGCACAAATATGGAGCTGAACAAGATCTTTTCCCGAGAAAACATCAACAACGACGAGAACAT
CGATTTCTTTGGAGGCGACCGGGAGAAGAACTATGTGCTGGATAAGAAAATCCTGAATAGTAAGATCAAG
ATCATCCGCGACCTGGATTTCATCGATAACAAGAACAACATCACAAACAACTTCATTCGAAAGTTTACAA
AGATCGGCACTAATGAAAGGAACCGCATCCTGCATGCCATTTCCAAAGAGAGGGACCTGCAGGGGACTCA
GGACGATTACAACAAAGTGATCAACATCATTCAGAATCTGAAGATCTCCGATGAAGAGGTGAGCAAAGCT
CTGAACCTGGACGTGGTCTTTAAGGACAAGAAAAACATCATCACAAAGATCAATGACATCAAGATCTCTG
AAGAGAACAACAACGATATCAAGTATCTGCCCAGCTTCAGCAAAGTGCTGCCCGAAATCCTGAACCTGTA
CCGCAACAATCCCAAGAATGAGCCTTTTGACACAATCGAGACTGAAAAAATTGTGCTGAACGCTCTGATC
TACGTCAATAAGGAGCTGTATAAGAAACTGATCCTGGAGGACGATCTGGAAGAGAACGAGTCCAAGAATA
TCTTCCTGCAGGAACTGAAGAAAACCCTGGGCAACATTGACGAAATCGATGAGAACATCATCGAGAACTA
CTACAAGAACGCACAGATTTCTGCCAGTAAGGGGAACAACAAGGCAATCAAGAAATATCAGAAGAAAGTG
ATCGAGTGCTACATTGGATATCTGCGCAAAAACTACGAAGAGCTGTTCGACTTTTCAGACTTCAAGATGA
ACATCCAGGAAATCAAGAAACAGATTAAGGACATCAACGATAACAAGACTTATGAGCGGATCACCGTGAA
AACCAGCGACAAAACCATTGTCATCAACGACGATTTCGAGTACATCATTTCTATCTTTGCACTGCTGAAC
AGTAATGCCGTGATTAATAAGATCCGAAACAGATTCTTCGCCACCAGCGTGTGGCTGAACACCTCAGAAT
ACCAGAATATCATTGACATCCTGGATGAGATTATGCAGCTGAATACCCTGCGGAACGAATGCATCACAGA
GAACTGGAATCTGAACCTGGAAGAGTTCATTCAGAAGATGAAAGAGATCGAAAAGGATTTCGACGACTTC
AAGATCCAGACTAAGAAAGAAATCTTCAACAACTACTACGAGGACATCAAGAACAACATTCTGACCGAGT
TTAAAGACGATATCAACGGCTGTGATGTGCTGGAAAAGAAACTGGAGAAGATTGTCATCTTCGACGATGA
AACCAAGTTCGAGATCGACAAGAAATCCAACATCCTGCAGGATGAACAGAGAAAGCTGTCTAACATCAAC
AAGAAGGACCTGAAGAAAAAGGTGGATCAGTATATCAAGGACAAAGATCAGGAGATCAAGTCTAAAATCC
TGTGCAGGATCATTTTCAACAGTGACTTTCTGAAAAAGTACAAGAAGGAAATCGACAATCTGATTGAGGA
TATGGAGTCTGAAAATGAGAACAAGTTCCAGGAGATCTACTATCCCAAGGAACGGAAGAACGAGCTGTAT
ATCTACAAAAAGAATCTGTTCCTGAACATCGGAAATCCTAACTTTGACAAGATCTACGGCCTGATTAGCA
ACGACATCAAGATGGCCGATGCTAAATTCCTGTTTAATATCGATGGAAAGAACATCAGAAAGAACAAAAT
CAGTGAGATCGACGCTATTCTGAAGAATCTGAACGATAAACTGAACGGCTACTCAAAGGAATACAAGGAG
AAGTACATCAAAAAGCTGAAGGAGAACGACGATTTCTTTGCAAAGAACATCCAGAATAAGAACTACAAAT
CCTTCGAAAAGGACTATAACCGCGTGTCTGAGTACAAAAAGATTCGAGATCTGGTCGAGTTCAACTATCT
GAACAAAATCGAGTCCTACCTGATTGACATCAACTGGAAGCTGGCTATTCAGATGGCAAGATTCGAAAGG
GATATGCACTATATCGTGAATGGACTGAGGGAGCTGGGCATCATTAAGCTGTCAGGCTATAACACCGGGA
TCAGCAGGGCATACCCAAAGCGCAATGGAAGCGACGGCTTTTACACTACCACAGCCTACTACAAGTTCTT
TGATGAAGAGTCCTACAAGAAGTTCGAGAAGATTTGCTACGGGTTTGGAATCGACCTGAGCGAAAATTCC
GAGATCAACAAGCCTGAAAATGAGAGCATTCGGAACTATATCTCCCATTTCTACATCGTGAGAAATCCAT
TTGCCGACTACAGTATTGCTGAGCAGATCGATCGGGTGAGCAACCTGCTGTCATATAGCACACGCTACAA
CAATTCAACTTATGCCAGCGTGTTCGAAGTCTTTAAAAAGGACGTGAATCTGGACTACGATGAGCTGAAA
AAGAAATTCAAACTGATCGGCAACAATGATATTCTGGAGCGCCTGATGAAGCCCAAGAAAGTGAGCGTCC
TGGAACTGGAGTCCTACAACAGTGACTACATTAAGAATCTGATCATTGAACTGCTGACCAAAATCGAGAA
TACTAACGATACCCTGAAAAGGCCGGCGGCCACGAAAAAGGCCGGCCAGGCAAAAAAGAAAAAGGGATCC
TACCCATACGATGTTCCAGATTACGCTTATCCCTACGACGTGCCTGATTATGCATACCCATATGATGTCC
CCGACTATGCCTAAGCCTCGAGGGTGGTGGTAGCGATTATAAAGATGATGATGATAAAGGCCTGAACGAT
ATCTTTGAAGCCCAGAAAATTGAATGGCACGAGTAAAAGCTTGTCGAGCACCACCACCACCACCACTGAG
ATCCGGCTGCTAACAAAGCCCGAAAGGAAGCTGAGTTGGCTGCTGCCACCGCTGAGCAATAACTAGCATA
ACCCCTTGGGGCCTCTAAACGGGTCTTGAGGGGTTTTTTGCTGAAAGGAGGAACTATATCCGGATTGGCG
AATGGG
[124 nt withheld, positions 7287-7410]
C
[91 nt withheld, positions 7412-7502]
A
[49 nt withheld, positions 7504-7552]
CCTTTGACGTTGGAGTCCACGTTCTTT
[37 nt withheld, positions 7580-7616]
ACCCTATCTCGGTCTATTCTTTTGATTTATAAGGGATTTTGCCGATTTCGGCCTATTGGTTAAAAAATGA
GCTGATTTAACAAAAATTTAACGCGAATTTTAACAAAATATTAACGCTTACAATTTAGGTGGCACTTTTC
GGGGAAATGTGCGCGGAACCCCTATTTGTTTATTTTTCTAAATACATTCAAATATGTATCCGCTCATGAG
ACAATAACCCTGATAAATGCTTCAATAATATTGAAAAAGGAAGAGTATGAGTATTCAACATTTCCGTGTC
GCCCTTATTCCCTTTTTTGCGGCATTTTGCCTTCCTGTTTTTGCTCACCCAGAAACGCTGGTGAAAGTAA
AAGATGCTGAAGATCAGTTGGGTGCACGAGTGGGTTACATCGAACTGGATCTCAACAGCGGTAAGATCCT
TGAGAGTTTTCGCCCCGAAGAACGTTTTCCAATGATGAGCACTTTTAAAGTTCTGCTATGTGGCGCGGTA
TTATCCCGTATTGACGCCGGGCAAGAGCAACTCGGTCGCCGCATACACTATTCTCAGAATGACTTGGTTG
AGTACTCACCAGTCACAGAAAAGCATCTTACGGATGGCATGACAGTAAGAGAATTATGCAGTGCTGCCAT
AACCATGAGTGATAACACTGCGGCCAACTTACTTCTGACAACGATCGGAGGACCGAAGGAGCTAACCGCT
TTTTTGCACAACATGGGGGATCATGTAACTCGCCTTGATCGTTGGGAACCGGAGCTGAATGAAGCCATAC
CAAACGACGAGCGTGACACCACGATGCCTGCAGCAATGGCAACAACGTTGCGCAAACTATTAACTGGCGA
ACTACTTACTCTAGCTTCCCGGCAACAATTAATAGACTGGATGGAGGCGGATAAAGTTGCAGGACCACTT
CTGCGCTCGGCCCTTCCGGCTGGCTGGTTTATTGCTGATAAATCTGGAGCCGGTGAGCGTGGTAGTCGCG
GTATCATTGCAGCACTGGGGCCAGATGGTAAGCCCTCCCGTATCGTAGTTATCTACACGACGGGGAGTCA
GGCAACTATGGATGAACGAAATAGACAGATCGCTGAGATAGGTGCCTCACTGATTAAGCATTGGTAACTG
TCAGACCAAGTTTACTCATATATACTTTAGATTGATTTAAAACTTCATTTTTAATTTAAAAGGATCTAGG
TGAAGATCCTTTTTGATAATCTCATGACCAAAATCCCTTAACGTGAGTTTTCGTTCCACTGAGCGTCAGA
CCCCGTAGAAAAGATCAAAGGATCTTCTTGAGATCCTTTTTTTCTGCGCGTAATCTGCTGCTTGCAAACA
AAAAAACCACCGCTACCAGCGGTGGTTTGTTTGCCGGATCAAGAGCTACCAACTCTTTTTCCGAAGGTAA
CTGGCTTCAGCAGAGCGCAGATACCAAATACTGTCCTTCTAGTGTAGCCGTAGTTAGGCCACCACTTCAA
GAACTCTGTAGCACCGCCTACATACCTCGCTCTGCTAATCCTGTTACCAGTGGCTGCTGCCAGTGGCGAT
AAGTCGTGTCTTACCGGGTTGGACTCAAGACGATAGTTACCGGATAAGGCGCAGCGGTCGGGCTGAACGG
GGGGTTCGTGCACACAGCCCAGCTTGGAGCGAACGACCTACACCGAACTGAGATACCTACAGCGTGAGCT
ATGAGAAAGCGCCACGCTTCCCGAAGGGAGAAAGGCGGACAGGTATCCGGTAAGCGGCAGGGTCGGAACA
GGAGAGCGCACGAGGGAGCTTCCAGGGGGAAACGCCTGGTATCTTTATAGTCCTGTCGGGTTTCGCCACC
TCTGACTTGAGCGTCGATTTTTGTGATGCTCGTCAGGGGGGCGGAGCCTATGGAAAAACGCCAGCAACGC
GGCCTTTTTACGGTTCCTGGCCTTTTGCTGGCCTTTTGCTCACATGTTCTTTCCTGCGTTATCCCCTGAT
TCTGTGGATAACCGTATTACCGCCTTTGAGTGAGCTGATACCGCTCGCCGCAGCCGAACGACCGAGCGCA
GCGAGTCAGTGAGCGAGGAAGCGGAAGAGCGCCTGATGCGGTATTTTCTCCTTACGCATCTGTGCGGTAT
TTCACACCGCAATGGTGCACTCTCAGTACAATCTGCTCTGATGCCGCATAGTTAAGCCAGTATACACTCC
GCTATCGCTACGTGACTGGGTCATGGCTGCGCCCCGACACCCGCCAACACCCGCTGACGCGCCCTGACGG
GCTTGTCTGCTCCCGGCATCCGCTTACAGACAAGCTGTGACCGTCTCCGGGAGCTGCATGTGTCAGAGGT
TTTCACCGTCATCACCGAAACGCGCGAGGCAGCTGCGGTAAAGCTCATCAGCGTGGTCGTGAAGCGATTC
ACAGATGTCTGCCTGTTCATCCGCGTCCAGCTCGTTGAGTTTCTCCAGAAGCGTTAATGTCTGGCTTCTG
ATAAAGCGGGCCATGTTAAGGGCGGTTTTTTCCTGTTTGGTCACTGATGCCTCCGTGTAAGGGGGATTTC
TGTTCATGGGGGTAATGATACCGATGAAACGAGAGAGGATGCTCACGATACGGGTTACTGATGATGAACA
TGCCCGGTTACTGGAACGTTGTGAGGGTAAACAACTGGCGGTATGGATGCGGCGGGACCAGAGAAAAATC
ACTCAGGGTCAATGCCAGCGCTTCGTTAATACAGATGTAGGTGTTCCACAGGGTAGCCAGCAGCATCCTG
CGATGCAGATCCGGAACATAATGGTGCAGGGCGCTGACTTCCGCGTTTCCAGACTTTACGAAACACGGAA
ACCGAAGACCATTCATGTTGTTGCTCAGGTCGCAGACGTTTTGCAGCAGCAGTCGCTTCACGTTCGCTCG
CGTATCGGTGATTCATTCTGCTAACCAGTAAGGCAACCCCGCCAGCCTAGCCGGGTCCTCAACGACAGGA
GCACGATCATGCGCACCCGTGGGGCCGCCATGCCGGCGATAATGGCCTGCTTCTCGCCGAAACGTTTGGT
GGCGGGACCAGTGACGAAGGCTTGAGCGAGGGCGTGCAAGATTCCGAATACCGCAAGCGACAGGCCGATC
ATCGTCGCGCTCCAGCGAAAGCGGTCCTCGCCGAAAATGACCCAGAGCGCTGCCGGCACCTGTCCTACGA
GTTGCATGATAAAGAAGACAGTCATAAGTGCGGCGACGATAGTCATGCCCCGCGCCCACCGGAAGGAGCT
GACTGGGTTGAAGGCTCTCAAGGGCATCGGTCGAGATCCCGGTGCCTAATGAGTGAGCTAACTTACATTA
ATTGCGTTGCGCTCACTGCCCGCTTTCCAGTCGGGAAACCTGTCG
Features (pLannotate 1.2.2; 22 found; start..end, strand, type, name):
   1051..1128    -  promoter       lacI promoter: lacI
   1136..1415    -  CDS            TcR (fragment): tetracycline efflux protein; tet; confers resistance to tetracycline
   1437..1455    +  promoter       T7 promoter: promoter for bacteriophage T7 RNA polymerase
   1456..1480    +  protein_bind   lac operator: The lac repressor binds to the lac operator to inhibit transcription in E. coli. This inhibition can be relieved by adding lactose or isopropyl-β-D-thiogalactopyranoside (IPTG). lac repressor encoded by lacI
   1495..1517    +  RBS            RBS: efficient ribosome binding site from bacteriophage T7 gene 10 (Olins and Rangwala, 1989)
   1549..2646    +  CDS            malE (fragment): MALE_ECO57 - Experimental evidence at protein level: Swiss-Prot protein existence level 1. Part of the ABC transporter complex MalEFGK involved in maltose/maltodextrin import. Binds maltose and higher maltodextrins. From Escherichia coli O157:H7.
   2710..6876    +  CDS            cas13a: CS13A_LEPSD - Also known as c2c2
   6877..6924    +  CDS            nucleoplasmin NLS: bipartite nuclear localization signal from nucleoplasmin
   6931..7011    +  CDS            3xHA: three tandem HA epitope tags
   7119..7136    +  CDS            9xHis (fragment): 9xHis affinity tag
   7146..7195    +  CDS            SET1 (fragment): solubility-enhancement tag derived from T7 phage gene 10B
   7203..7250    +  terminator     T7 terminator: transcription terminator for bacteriophage T7 RNA polymerase
   7287..7715    +  rep_origin     f1 ori (sequence partly withheld): f1 bacteriophage origin of replication; arrow indicates direction of (+) strand synthesis
   7768..7872    +  promoter       AmpR promoter: bla
   7873..8733    +  CDS            AmpR: β-lactamase; bla; confers resistance to ampicillin, carbenicillin, and related antibiotics
   8904..9492    +  rep_origin     ori: high-copy-number ColE1/pMB1/pBR322/pUC origin of replication
   9678..9817    -  misc_feature   bom: basis of mobility region from pBR322
   9919..10110   -  CDS            rop: Rop protein, which maintains plasmids at low copy number; rop
  10127..10507   +  CDS            YPB1_ECOLX: Protein predicted: Swiss-Prot protein existence level 4. From Escherichia coli.
  10579..10870   -  CDS            TcR (fragment): tetracycline efflux protein; tet; confers resistance to tetracycline
  10885..10906   -  protein_bind   CAP binding site: CAP binding activates transcription in the presence of cAMP. E. coli catabolite activator protein
  10919..1050    -  CDS            lacI (across the origin): lac repressor; lacI; The lac repressor binds to the lac operator to inhibit transcription in E. coli. This inhibition can be relieved by adding lactose or isopropyl-β-D-thiogalactopyranoside (IPTG).
