[The description below was written by a language model from this plasmid's Addgene catalogue record and pLannotate feature annotations shown in this document.]
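Description:
pC001 - huLshC2C2-MBP is a bacterial expression plasmid of about 11 kb, built on a pET21-derived Golden Gate backbone (His6-MBP / Flag-Avi format), for producing Leptotrichia shahii C2c2 (Cas13a) in E. coli for purification. It replicates from a pBR322/ColE1-type origin accompanied by the bom region and the rop gene, consistent with its listing as low copy. Selection is with ampicillin through the β-lactamase gene. An f1 origin is also present, and the short tetracycline-resistance fragments annotated around the expression cassette are nonfunctional pBR322 remnants typical of pET vectors.

The expression cassette is driven by a T7 promoter followed by a lac operator and the T7 gene 10 ribosome binding site, and the plasmid carries its own lacI gene. Transcription is therefore repressed until induction with IPTG and needs a host that supplies T7 RNA polymerase. The open reading frame begins with maltose-binding protein (malE), a solubility and affinity partner. The backbone name indicates an N-terminal His6 tag ahead of it, although the feature table does not annotate one there. MBP is followed by the human codon-optimized cas13a coding sequence, inserted through BsaI sites. Downstream of Cas13a the annotation shows a nucleoplasmin bipartite nuclear localization signal and a 3xHA epitope tag, probably carried over from a mammalian expression version of the gene. A His-tag fragment and a short T7 gene 10-derived segment then precede the T7 terminator, but the record does not show whether these last elements are in frame with the fusion. The Flag-Avi elements named in the backbone are not annotated either. The purified protein is intended for study of this RNA-guided, RNA-targeting CRISPR effector.
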