Addgene plasmid #79150: pC001 - huLshC2C2-MBP for bacterial expression
Purpose: Expresses human codon-optimized LshC2c2 for purification in E. coli
Depositing lab: Feng Zhang. Depositing organization: Broad Institute. Publication: C2c2 is a single-component programmable RNA-guided RNA-targeting CRISPR effector. Abudayyeh OO, Gootenberg JS, Konermann S, Joung J, Slaymaker IM, Cox DB, Shmakov S, Makarova KS, Semenova E, Minakhin L, Severinov K, Regev A, Lander ES, Koonin EV, Zhang F. Science. 2016 Jun 2. pii: aaf5573. 10.1126/science.aaf5573 PubMed 27256883.
Backbone
  Vector backbone: BPV00356 pET21GG2-His(6)-MBP_Flag-Avi
  Backbone manufacturer: Zhang lab
  Backbone size w/o insert (bp): 6650
  Total vector size (bp): 10955
  Vector type: Bacterial Expression
Growth in bacteria
  Bacterial resistance: Ampicillin, 100 μg/mL
  Growth temperature: 37°C
  Growth strain: DH5alpha
  Copy number: Low Copy
Gene/Insert
  Gene/Insert name: C2c2 (alt name: Cas13a)
  Species: Leptotrichia shahii
  Insert size (bp): 4305
  Promoter: T7
  Cloning method: Restriction Enzyme; 5′ cloning site BsaI (unknown if destroyed); 3′ cloning site BsaI (unknown if destroyed)
  Sequencing primers: 5′ atggggaacctgttcggacaca
Terms and licenses: Academic/Nonprofit Terms; Industry Terms: Not Available to Industry
How to cite: pC001 - huLshC2C2-MBP for bacterial expression was a gift from Feng Zhang (Addgene plasmid # 79150 ; http://n2t.net/addgene:79150 ; RRID:Addgene_79150)
