>Addgene plasmid #79150 | pC001 - huLshC2C2-MBP for bacterial expression | addgene partial sequence | sequence record 149698 | AltMBP-F1 5'-CAGATGAGCGCATTTTGGTA-3'
GTGATTAATGCCGCATCAGGTCGTCAGACCGTTGATGAAGCCCTGAAAGATGCCCAGACCGGTGCAAGCA
CCGGATCCCTGGTTCCGCGTGGTAGCGCTAGCGAAAATCTGTATTTTCAGGGAATGGGGAACCTGTTCGG
ACACAAGCGGTGGTACGAGGTGCGAGATAAGAAAGACTTCAAGATCAAGCGAAAGGTGAAAGTCAAGCGG
AATTATGACGGGAACAAGTACATTCTGAACATCAACGAAAACAACAACAAAGAGAAGATCGACAACAACA
AGTTCATCAGAAAGTACATCAACTACAAGAAAAACGATAATATTCTGAAGGAGTTCACTAGGAAATTTCA
TGCAGGAAATATCCTGTTCAAACTGAAGGGCAAAGAAGGGATCATTAGAATTGAGAATAACGACGACTTC
CTGGAGACAGAGGAAGTGGTGCTGTATATCGAGGCCTACGGCAAGAGCGAGAAGCTGAAAGCACTGGGGA
TCACAAAGAAAAAGATCATTGACGAGGCCATCAGGCAGGGCATTACTAAGGACGATAAAAAGATCGAGAT
CAAGCGACAGGAGAACGAGGAAGAGATCGAAATTGACATCCGGGATGAGTACACTAATAAGACCCTGAAC
GACTGCTCCATCATTCTGCGCATCATTGAAAACGATGAACTGGAGACAAAGAAGAGCATCTACGAGATCT
TCAAGAACATCAATATGAGCCTGTATAAGATCATCGAGAAGATCATCGAAAACGAGACAGAAAAGGTGTT
TGAAAATAGATACTACGAAGAGCACCTGAGGGAGAAGCTGCTGAAAGACGATAAGATTGACGTGATCCTG
ACCAACTTCATGGAAATCCGGGAGAAGATCAAGTCTAATCTGGAGATCCTGGGCTTCGTGAAGTTTTACC
TGAACGTCGGCGGGGACAAAAAGAAAAGTAAAAATAAGAAAATG
