>Addgene plasmid #79150 | pC001 - huLshC2C2-MBP for bacterial expression | addgene partial sequence | sequence record 149699 | T7term 5'-GCTAGTTATTGCTCAGCGG-3'
GCCATTCAATTTTCTGGGCTTCAAAGATATCGTTCAGGCCTTTATCATCATCATCTTTATAATCGCTACC
ACCACCCTCGAGGCTTAGGCATAGTCGGGGACATCATATGGGTATGCATAATCAGGCACGTCGTAGGGAT
AAGCGTAATCTGGAACATCGTATGGGTAGGATCCCTTTTTCTTTTTTGCCTGGCCGGCCTTTTTCGTGGC
CGCCGGCCTTTTCAGGGTATCGTTAGTATTCTCGATTTTGGTCAGCAGTTCAATGATCAGATTCTTAATG
TAGTCACTGTTGTAGGACTCCAGTTCCAGGACGCTCACTTTCTTGGGCTTCATCAGGCGCTCCAGAATAT
CATTGTTGCCGATCAGTTTGAATTTCTTTTTCAGCTCATCGTAGTCCAGATTCACGTCCTTTTTAAAGAC
TTCGAACACGCTGGCATAAGTTGAATTGTTGTAGCGTGTGCTATATGACAGCAGGTTGCTCACCCGATCG
ATCTGCTCAGCAATACTGTAGTCGGCAAATGGATTTCTCACGATGTAGAAATGGGAGATATAGTTCCGAA
TGCTCTCATTTTCAGGCTTGTTGATCTCGGAATTTTCGCTCAGGTCGATTCCAAACCCGTAGCAAATCTT
CTCGAACTTCTTGTAGGACTCTTCATCAAAGAACTTGTA
